Addgene plasmid #73832: Plekhm1 -C101 pGEX 4T2-GST
Purpose: Express human Plekhm1 (S956 to end domain) in bacterial cells
Depositing lab: Paul Odgren. Depositing organization: University of Massachusetts, Worcester.
Backbone
  Vector backbone: pGEX-4T2
  Backbone manufacturer: GE Healthcare Life Sciences
  Backbone size w/o insert (bp): 4970
  Total vector size (bp): 5270
  Vector type: Bacterial Expression
Growth in bacteria
  Bacterial resistance: Ampicillin, 100 μg/mL
  Growth temperature: 37°C
  Growth strain: DH5alpha
  Copy number: Unknown
Gene/Insert
  Gene/Insert name: Plekhm1
  Species: H. sapiens (human)
  Insert size (bp): 300
  Mutation: to vector was cloned 101 aa from human Plekhm1 (S956-A1056aa)
  Entrez Gene: PLEKHM1 (a.k.a. AP162, B2, OPTA3, OPTB6)
  Tag / fusion protein: Gst (N terminal on insert)
  Cloning method: Restriction Enzyme; 5′ cloning site BamH1 (unknown if destroyed); 3′ cloning site Xho1 (unknown if destroyed)
  Sequencing primers: 5′ pGex-5; 3′ pGEX-3
Terms and licenses: Academic/Nonprofit Terms; Industry Terms: Not Available to Industry
How to cite: Plekhm1 -C101 pGEX 4T2-GST was a gift from Paul Odgren (Addgene plasmid # 73832 ; http://n2t.net/addgene:73832 ; RRID:Addgene_73832)
