[The description below was written by a language model from this plasmid's Addgene catalogue record.]
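Description:
Plekhm1 -C101 pGEX 4T2-GST is a bacterial expression plasmid built on the commercial pGEX-4T2 backbone (about 4.97 kb), giving a total size of roughly 5.27 kb. It is propagated in E. coli under ampicillin selection; the record lists the copy number as unknown and provides no feature table, so the origin of replication and the promoter are not explicitly stated. Vectors of the pGEX-4T series generally use an IPTG-inducible tac promoter with a plasmid-borne lacI repressor and place a thrombin cleavage site between the GST moiety and the cloned fragment, but these elements are inferred from the backbone name rather than documented for this particular construct.

The insert is a fragment of about 300 bp from human PLEKHM1 encoding the C-terminal 101 amino acids of the protein, from serine 956 to alanine 1056 at the end of the protein. It was cloned by restriction enzyme digestion between BamHI at the 5′ end and XhoI at the 3′ end, although the record does not say whether these sites were preserved. This places the fragment in frame downstream of glutathione S-transferase, yielding an N-terminally GST-tagged fusion protein.

The stated purpose is to express this C-terminal PLEKHM1 domain in bacterial cells. A GST fusion of this kind is typically purified on glutathione resin and used for applications such as pull-down assays to identify or confirm binding partners of the isolated region, though the record does not specify any particular downstream use.
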