>Addgene plasmid #73832 | Plekhm1 -C101 pGEX 4T2-GST | addgene partial sequence | sequence record 140176 | pGEX5 5'-GGGCTGGCAAGCCACGTTTGGTG-3'
GGATCTGGTTCCGCGTGGATCCTCTCCGCATAGGTTCAGTGTTGCTGACCTCCAACAGATCGCAGACGGG
GTGTATGAAGGATTCCTCAAGGCCCTGATTGAATTTGCCTCCCAGCATGTCTACCACTGCGACCTGTGCA
CCCAGCGCGGCTTCATCTGCCAGATCTGCCAGCACCACGACATCATCTTCCCCTTTGAGTTTGACACCAC
AGTCAGGTGTGCCGAGTGCAAGACCGTCTTCCACCAGAGCTGCCAGGCTGTGGTGAAGAAGGGCTGCCCC
CGCTGTGCCCGCCGGCGCAAGTACCAGGAACAGAACATTTTCGCCTGACTCGAGCGGCCGCATCGTGACT
GACTGACGATCTGCCTCGCGCGTTTCGGTGATGACGGTGAAAACCTCTGACACATGCAGCTCCCGGAGAC
GGTCACAGCTTGTCTGTAAGCGGATGCCGGGAGCAGACAAGCCCGTCAGGGCGCGTCAGCGGGTGTTGGC
GGGTGTCGGGGCGCAGCCATGACCCAGTCACGTAGCGATAGCGGAGTGTATAATTCTTGAAGACGAAAGG
GCCTCGTGATACGCCTATTTTTATAGGTTAATGTCATGATAATAATGGTTTCTTAGACGTCAGGTGGCAC
TTTTCGGGGAAATGTGCGCGGAACCCCTATTTGTTTATTTTTCTAAATACATTCAAATATGTATCCGCTC
ATGAGACAATAACCCTGATAAATGCTTCAATAATATTGAAAAAGGAAGAGTATGAGTATTCAACATTTCC
CGTGTCGCCCTTATTCCCTTTTTTGCGGCATTTTGCCTTCCTGTTTTTGCTCACCCAGAAACGCTGGTGA
