>Addgene plasmid #73832 | Plekhm1 -C101 pGEX 4T2-GST | addgene partial sequence | sequence record 140178 | pGEX3 5'-CCGGGAGCTGCATGTGTCAGAGG-3'
GCGCGAGGCAGATCGTCAGTCAGTCACGATGCGGCCGCTCGAGTCAGGCGAAAATGTTCTGTTCCTGGTA
CTTGCGCCGGCGGGCACAGCGGGGGCAGCCCTTCTTCACCACAGCCTGGCAGCTCTGGTGGAAGACGGTC
TTGCACTCGGCACACCTGACTGTGGTGTCAAACTCAAAGGGGAAGATGATGTCGTGGTGCTGGCAGATCT
GGCAGATGAAGCCGCGCTGGGTGCACAGGTCGCAGTGGTAGACATGCTGGGAGGCAAATTCAATCAGGGC
CTTGAGGAATCCTTCATACACCCCGTCTGCGATCTGTTGGAGGTCAGCAACACTGAACCTATGCGGAGAG
GATCCACGCGGAACCAGATCCGATTTTGGAGGATGGTCGCCACCACCAAACGTGGCTTGCCAGCCCTGCA
AAGGCCATGCTATATACTTGCTGGATTTCAAGTACTTATCAATTTGTGGGATAGCTTCAATACGTTTTTT
AAAACAAACTAATTTTGGGAACGCATCCAGGCACATTGGGTCCATGTATAAAACAACATCAAGAGCGTCA
TACAACATGAAGTCAGGATGGGTTACATGATCACCATTTAAATATGTTTTATGACATAAACGATCTTCGA
ACATTTTCAGCATTTCAGGTAGCTTGCTAAGAAAATCAACTTTGAGAGTTTCAAAGTCTTTACTATATGC
AATTCTCGAAACACCGTATCTAATATCCAAAACCGCTCCTTCAAGCATTGAAATCTCTGCACGCTCTTTT
GGACAACCACCCAACATGTTGTGCTTGTCAGCTATATAACGTATGATGGCCATAGACTGTGTTAATTTAA
CATCACCATCAATATAATAAGGAAGATTGGGAAACTCCAAACCCAATTCAAACTTTTTGTTTCGCCATTT
ATCACCTTCATCGCGCTCATACAAATGCTCTTCATATTTTTCTTCAAGATATTCCAAAAGAAGTCGAGTG
GGTTGCACAA
